Addgene plasmid #135532: pCAG_Xph20-mEos3.2-CCR5TC
Purpose: Encodes a specific PSD-95 binder (Xph20) fused to mEos3.2, CCR5 left-handed zinc finger, and KRAB(A) transcriptional repressor domain
Depositing lab: Matthieu Sainlos. Depositing organization: CNRS UMR 5297, Institut Interdisciplinaire de Neurosciences (IINS). Publication: Engineering paralog-specific PSD-95 recombinant binders as minimally interfering multimodal probes for advanced imaging techniques. Rimbault C, Breillat C, Compans B, Toulme E, Nunes Vicente F, Fernandez-Monreal M, Mascalchi P, Genuer C, Puente-Munoz V, Gauthereau I, Hosy E, Claverol S, Giannone G, Chamma I, Mackereth CD, Poujol C, Choquet D, Sainlos M. Elife. 2024 Jan 3;13:e69620. doi: 10.7554/eLife.69620. PubMed 38167295.
Backbone
  Vector backbone: pCAG
  Backbone manufacturer: Don B. Arnold lab (USC)
  Backbone size w/o insert (bp): 6678
  Total vector size (bp): 7462
  Vector type: Mammalian Expression
Growth in bacteria
  Bacterial resistance: Ampicillin, 100 μg/mL
  Growth temperature: 37°C
  Growth strain: DH5alpha
  Copy number: Low Copy
Gene/Insert
  Gene/Insert name: Xph20
  Species: Synthetic
  Insert size (bp): 684
  Promoter: CAG
  Tag / fusion protein: mEos3.2 (C terminal on insert)
  Cloning method: Restriction Enzyme; 5′ cloning site BglII (not destroyed); 3′ cloning site NheI (not destroyed)
  Sequencing primers: 5′ pCAG-F; 3′ GGTTCTGATGTGCCTGCTCA
Terms and licenses: Academic/Nonprofit Terms; Industry Terms: Not Available to Industry
Depositor comments: Please visit https://doi.org/10.1101/2021.04.07.438431 for bioRxiv preprint.
How to cite: pCAG_Xph20-mEos3.2-CCR5TC was a gift from Matthieu Sainlos (Addgene plasmid # 135532 ; http://n2t.net/addgene:135532 ; RRID:Addgene_135532)
