[The description below was written by a language model from this plasmid's Addgene catalogue record and pLannotate feature annotations shown in this document.]
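Description:
pCAG_Xph20-mEos3.2-CCR5TC is a mammalian expression plasmid of about 7.5 kb, built on a pCAG backbone. It encodes a fluorescent intracellular probe for the postsynaptic scaffold protein PSD-95. It is propagated in E. coli through a ColE1/pUC-type origin with ampicillin selection (AmpR under its own bla promoter). The feature annotation calls this origin high-copy, whereas the catalogue entry lists the plasmid as low copy. The backbone also carries an SV40 origin and remnants of lac regulatory elements. No mammalian selection marker is annotated.

Expression is driven by the CAG promoter, made up of the CMV immediate-early enhancer, the chicken β-actin promoter and a chimeric β-actin/β-globin intron. The open reading frame begins with Xph20, a synthetic PSD-95-specific binder. The annotation software matches this region to a fibronectin fragment, which suggests a fibronectin-domain-type scaffold. Xph20 is fused at its C terminus to mEos3.2, a monomeric green-to-red photoconvertible fluorescent protein. Next come the CCR5TC zinc-finger domain, which recognises the left half-site of a human CCR5 target sequence, and a KRAB(A) repressor domain, which the annotation detects as a ZNF720-like fragment. Downstream are a second chimeric intron, a WPRE to enhance transcript stability and expression, and a bGH polyadenylation signal, with rabbit β-globin and SV40 poly(A) signals further along in the backbone.

Zinc finger–KRAB fusions of this kind are generally used for transcriptional autoregulation: probe not bound to its target enters the nucleus and represses its own expression, which limits background signal. However, no zinc-finger binding site is annotated in the feature table. According to the associated publication title, the construct serves as a minimally interfering probe for labelling endogenous PSD-95 in advanced imaging; mEos3.2 suits photoconversion-based single-molecule methods.
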