Features (pLannotate 1.2.2; 28 found; start..end, strand, type, name):
      5..23      +  enhancer       CMV enhancer (fragment): human cytomegalovirus immediate early enhancer
     40..419     +  enhancer       CMV enhancer: human cytomegalovirus immediate early enhancer
    421..697     +  promoter       chicken β-actin promoter: No description available
    698..1714    +  intron         chimeric intron: chimera between introns from chicken β-actin and rabbit β-globin
   1712..1768    +  CDS            HBB (fragment): HBB_LEPEU - Experimental evidence at protein level: Swiss-Prot protein existence level 1. Involved in oxygen transport from the lung to the various peripheral tissues. From Lepus europaeus (European hare).
   1768..1785    +  misc_feature   MCS (fragment): multiple cloning site
   1801..2034    +  CDS            FINC_PLEWA (fragment): Experimental evidence at transcript level: Swiss-Prot protein existence level 2. Fibronectins bind cell surfaces and various compounds including collagen, fibrin, heparin, DNA, and actin. Fibronectins are involved in cell adhesion, cell motility, opsonization, wound healing, and maintenance of cell shape. May be involved in osteoblast compaction (By similarity). From Pleurodeles waltl (Iberian ribbed newt).
   2110..2784    +  CDS            mEos3.2: mEos3.2 is a photoconvertible green/yellow fluorescent protein published in 2012, derived from Lobophyllia hemprichii. It is reported to be a rapidly-maturing monomer with moderate acid sensitivity.
   2830..3171    +  CDS            CCR5TC: zinc-finger domain from the CCR5-224 (+) zinc-finger nuclease that recognizes the left half-site target sequence in the human CCR5 gene (Perez et al., 2008; Gross et al., 2013)
   3229..3345    +  CDS            ZNF720 (fragment): ZN720_HUMAN - Experimental evidence at protein level: Swiss-Prot protein existence level 1. From Homo sapiens (Human).
   3394..3526    +  intron         chimeric intron: chimera between introns from human β-globin and immunoglobulin heavy chain genes
   3535..4123    +  misc_feature   WPRE: woodchuck hepatitis virus posttranscriptional regulatory element
   4127..4143    +  misc_feature   MCS (fragment): pUC18/19 multiple cloning site
   4156..4267    +  polyA_signal   bGH poly(A) signal: bovine growth hormone polyadenylation signal
   4363..4381    -  promoter       T3 promoter: promoter for bacteriophage T3 RNA polymerase
   4429..4488    +  CDS            HBB (fragment): HBB_PONPY - Experimental evidence at transcript level: Swiss-Prot protein existence level 2. Involved in oxygen transport from the lung to the various peripheral tissues. From Pongo pygmaeus (Bornean orangutan).
   4563..4618    +  polyA_signal   β-globin poly(A) signal: rabbit β-globin polyadenylation signal (Gil and Proudfoot, 1987)
   5003..5019    -  protein_bind   lac operator: The lac repressor binds to the lac operator to inhibit transcription in E. coli. This inhibition can be relieved by adding lactose or isopropyl-β-D-thiogalactopyranoside (IPTG). lac repressor encoded by lacI
   5027..5057    -  promoter       lac promoter: promoter for the E. coli lac operon
   5072..5093    -  protein_bind   CAP binding site: CAP binding activates transcription in the presence of cAMP. E. coli catabolite activator protein
   5106..5145    -  CDS            lacI (fragment): lac repressor; lacI; The lac repressor binds to the lac operator to inhibit transcription in E. coli. This inhibition can be relieved by adding lactose or isopropyl-β-D-thiogalactopyranoside (IPTG).
   5152..5174    +  promoter       SV40 promoter (fragment): SV40 enhancer and early promoter
   5198..5333    +  rep_origin     SV40 ori: SV40 origin of replication
   5353..5487    +  polyA_signal   SV40 poly(A) signal: SV40 polyadenylation signal
   5489..5543    -  CDS            lacI (fragment): lac repressor; lacI; The lac repressor binds to the lac operator to inhibit transcription in E. coli. This inhibition can be relieved by adding lactose or isopropyl-β-D-thiogalactopyranoside (IPTG).
   5726..6314    -  rep_origin     ori: high-copy-number ColE1/pMB1/pBR322/pUC origin of replication
   6485..7345    -  CDS            AmpR: β-lactamase; bla; confers resistance to ampicillin, carbenicillin, and related antibiotics
   7346..7450    -  promoter       AmpR promoter: bla
>Addgene plasmid #135532 | pCAG_Xph20-mEos3.2-CCR5TC | addgene full sequence | sequence record 274692 | Addgene NGS Result
GGTCGACATTGATTATTGACTAGAGTCATCCTCATCGTCGACATTGATTATTGACTAGTTATTAATAGTA
ATCAATTACGGGGTCATTAGTTCATAGCCCATATATGGAGTTCCGCGTTACATAACTTACGGTAAATGGC
CCGCCTGGCTGACCGCCCAACGACCCCCGCCCATTGACGTCAATAATGACGTATGTTCCCATAGTAACGC
CAATAGGGACTTTCCATTGACGTCAATGGGTGGAGTATTTACGGTAAACTGCCCACTTGGCAGTACATCA
AGTGTATCATATGCCAAGTACGCCCCCTATTGACGTCAATGACGGTAAATGGCCCGCCTGGCATTATGCC
CAGTACATGACCTTATGGGACTTTCCTACTTGGCAGTACATCTACGTATTAGTCATCGCTATTACCATGG
TCGAGGTGAGCCCCACGTTCTGCTTCACTCTCCCCATCTCCCCCCCCTCCCCACCCCCAATTTTGTATTT
ATTTATTTTTTAATTATTTTGTGCAGCGATGGGGGCGGGGGGGGGGGGGGGGCGCGCNCAGGCGGGGCGG
GGCGGGGCGAGGGGCGGGGCGGGGCGAGGCGGAGAGGTGCGGCGGCAGCCAATCAGAGCGGCGCGCTCCG
AAAGTTTCCTTTTATGGCGAGGCGGCGGCGGCGGCGGCCCTATAAAAAGCGAAGCGCGCGGCGGGCGGGA
GTCGCTGCGCGCTGCCTTCGCCCCGTGCCCCGCTCCGCCGCCGCCTCGCGCCGCCCGCCCCGGCTCTGAC
TGACCGCGTTACTCCCACAGGTGAGCGGGCGGGACGGCCCTTCTCCTCCGGGCTGTAATTAGCGCTTGGT
TTAATGACGGCTTGTTTCTTTTCTGTGGCTGCGTGAAAGCCTTGAGGGGCTCCGGGAGGGCCCTTTGTGC
GGGGGGAGCGGCTCGGGGGGTGCGTGCGTGTGTGTGTGCGTGGGGAGCGCCGCGTGCGGCTCCGCGCTGC
CCGGCGGCTGTGAGCGCTGCGGGCGCGGCGCGGGGCTTTGTGCGCTCCGCAGTGTGCGCGAGGGGAGCGC
GGCCGGGGGCGGTGCCCCGCGGTGCGGGGGGGGCTGCGAGGGGAACAAAGGCTGCGTGCGGGGTGTGTGC
GTGGGGGGGTGAGCAGGGGGTGTGGGCGCGTCGGTCGGGCTGCAACCCCCCCTGCACCCCCCTCCCCGAG
TTGCTGAGCACGGCCCGGCTTCGGGTGCGGGGCTCCGTACGGGGCGTGGCGCGGGGCTCGCCGTGCCGGG
CGGGGGGTGGCGGCAGGTGGGGGTGCCGGGCGGGGCGGGGCCGCCTCGGGCCGGGGAGGGCTCGGGGGAG
GGGCGCGGCGGCCCCCGGAGCGCCGGCGGCTGTCGAGGCGCGGCGAGCCGCAGCCATTGCCTTTTATGGT
AATCGTGCGAGAGGGCGCAGGGACTTCCTTTGTCCCAAATCTGTGCGGAGCCGAAATCTGGGAGGCGCCG
CCGCACCCCCTCTAGCGGGCGCGGGGCGAAGCGGTGCGGCGCCGGCAGGAAGGAAATGGGCGGGGAGGGC
CTTCGTGCGTCGCCGCGCCGCCGTCCCCTTCTCCCTCTCCAGCCTCGGGGCTGTCCGCGGGGGGACGGCT
GCCTTCGGGGGGGACGGGGCAGGGCGGGGTTCGGCTTCTGGCGTGTGACCGGCGGCTCTAGAGCCTCTGC
TAACCATGTTCATGCCTTCTTCTTTTTCCTACAGCTCCTGGGCAACGTGCTGGTTATTGTGCTGTCTCAT
CATTTTGGCAAAGAATTCGGTACCGCGGGCCCGGGGCCACCATGGCGGGCAGCTCTGTCAGTTCCGTGCC
GACCAAACTGGAAGTGGTTGCGGCCACCCCGACGTCTCTGCTGATCAGCTGGGATGCAGTGGCGAAGAAT
GTGAAGGTCGGTTATTACCGTATCACCTATGGCGAAACGGGCGGTAACTCCCCGGTTCAGGAATTCACCG
TCCCGGGTAGTTCCTCAACCGCAACGATTTCCGGCCTGTCACCGGGTGTCGACTATACCATTACGGTTTA
CGCTAATGGGGTGCTGAGTAAGATGGTGCTTCCGATTTCTATCAATTACCGTACCGGTAGCGGCTCCAGT
AGATCTGGGAGTGCGATTAAGCCAGACATGAAGATCAAACTCCGTATGGAAGGCAACGTAAACGGGCACC
ACTTTGTGATCGACGGAGATGGTACAGGCAAGCCTTTTGAGGGAAAACAGAGTATGGATCTTGAAGTCAA
AGAGGGCGGACCTCTGCCTTTTGCCTTTGATATCCTGACCACTGCATTCCATTACGGCAACAGGGTATTC
GCCAAATATCCAGACAACATACAAGACTATTTTAAGCAGTCGTTTCCTAAGGGGTATTCGTGGGAACGAA
GCTTGACTTTCGAAGACGGGGGCATTTGCAACGCCAGAAACGACATAACAATGGAAGGGGACACTTTCTA
TAATAAAGTTCGATTTTATGGTACCAACTTTCCCGCCAATGGTCCAGTTATGCAGAAGAAGACGCTGAAA
TGGGAGCCCTCCACTGAGAAAATGTATGTGCGTGATGGAGTGCTGACGGGTGATATTGAGATGGCTTTGT
TGCTTGAAGGAAATGCCCATTACCGATGTGACTTCAGAACTACTTACAAAGCTAAGGAGAAGGGTGTCAA
GTTACCAGGCGCCCACTTTGTGGACCACTGCATTGAGATTTTAAGCCATGACAAAGATTACAACAAGGTT
AAGCTGTATGAGCATGCTGTTGCTCATTCTGGATTGCCTGACAATGCCAGACGAGCTAGCGGAGCTGGCG
CTGGAGCGGGTGCAGGGGCTGGCTCTAGATTCCAGTGCCGGATCTGCATGCGGAACTTCAGCGACCGGTC
CAACCTGAGCAGGCACATCAGAACCCACACCGGAGAAAAGCCCTTCGCCTGCGACATTTGCGGCCGGAAG
TTCGCCATCAGCAGCAACCTGAACAGCCACACCAAGATCCACACTGGCAGCCAGAAACCTTTCCAGTGCA
GAATTTGTATGAGAAACTTTAGCAGAAGCGACAACCTGGCCAGACACATCCGGACACATACTGGTGAAAA
ACCTTTTGCCTGTGATATCTGTGGCAGAAAGTTTGCCACCTCCGGCAATCTGACCCGGCACACAAAGATT
CACCTGCGGGGCAGCCAGCTATCGATTGTCGACGCTCCTGAACAACGTGAAGGTGCTTCTCAAGTTTCTG
TTTCTGTTACTTTTGAAGATGTTGCTGTTCTTTTTACTCGTGATGAATGGAAAAAACTTGATCTTTCTCA
ACGTTCTCTTTATCGTGAAGTTATGCTTGAAAATTATTCTAATCTTGCTTCTATGGCTTAAACGCGTTGT
ACAAGTAAAGCGGCCCCGGACTCGAGGCCGCAGGTAAGTATCAAGGTTACAAGACAGGTTTAAGGAGACC
AATAGAAACTGGGCTTGTCGAGACAGAGAAGACTCTTGCGTTTCTGATAGGCACCTATTGGTCTTACTGA
CATCCACTTTGCCTTTCTCTCCACAGGTGTCGACAATCAACCTCTGGATTACAAAATTTGTGAAAGATTG
ACTGGTATTCTTAACTATGTTGCTCCTTTTACGCTATGTGGATACGCTGCTTTAATGCCTTTGTATCATG
CTATTGCTTCCCGTATGGCTTTCATTTTCTCCTCCTTGTATAAATCCTGGTTGCTGTCTCTTTATGAGGA
GTTGTGGCCCGTTGTCAGGCAACGTGGCGTGGTGTGCACTGTGTTTGCTGACGCAACCCCCACTGGTTGG
GGCATTGCCACCACCTGTCAGCTCCTTTCCGGGACTTTCGCTTTCCCCCTCCCTATTGCCACGGCGGAAC
TCATCGCCGCCTGCCTTGCCCGCTGCTGGACAGGGGCTCGGCTGTTGGGCACTGACAATTCCGTGGTGTT
GTCGGGGAAGCTGACGTCCTTTCCATGGCTGCTCGCCTGTGTTGCCACCTGGATTCTGCGCGGGACGTCC
TTCTGCTACGTCCCTTCGGCCCTCAATCCAGCGGACCTTCCTTCCCGCGGCCTGCTGCCGGCTCTGCGGC
CTCTTCCGCGTCTTCGCCTTCGCCCTCAGACGAGTCGGATCTCCCTTTGGGCCGCCTCCCCGCCTGGAAT
TCGAGCTCGGTACGATCAGCCTCGACTGTGCCTTCTAGTTGCCAGCCATCTGTTGTTTGCCCCTCCCCCG
TGCCTTCCTTGACCCTGGAAGGTGCCACTCCCACTGTCCTTTCCTAATAAAATGAGGAAATTGCATCGCA
TTGTCTGAGTAGGTGTCATTCTATTCTGGGGGGTGGGGTGGGGCAGGACAGCAAGGGGGAGGATTGGGAA
GACAATAGCCCAGCTTTTGTTCCCTTTAGTGAGGGTTAATTGCGCGCTTGGCGTAATCATGGTCATAGSY
KWWTYCWSTSYKMARKTGCAGGCTGCCTATCAGAAGGTGGTGGCTGGTGTGGCCAATGCCCTGGCTCACA
AATACCACTGAGATCGATCTTTTTCCCTCTGCCAAAAATTATGGGGACATCATGAAGCCCCTTGAGCATC
TGACTTCTGGCTAATAAAGGAAATTTATTTTCATTGCAATAGTGTGTTGGAATTTTTTGTGTCTCTCACT
CGGAAGGACATATGGGAGGGCAAATCATTTAAAACATCAGAATGAGTATTTGGTTTAGAGTTTGGCAACA
TATGCCCATATGCTGGCTGCCATGAACAAAGGTTGGCTATAAAGAGGTCATCAGTATATGAAACAGCCCC
CTGCTGTCCATTCCTTATTCCATAGAAAAGCCTTGACTTGAGGTTAGATTTTTTTTATATTTTGTTTTGT
GTTATTTTTTTCTTTAACATCCCTAAAATTTTCCTTACATGTTTTACTAGCCAGATTTTTCCTCCTCTCC
TGACTACTCCCAGTCATAGCTGTCCCTCTTCTCTTATGGAGATCCCTCGACCTGCAGCCCAAGCTTGGCG
TAATCATGGTCATAGCTGTTTCCTGTGTGAAATTGTTATCCGCTCACAATTCCACACAACATACGAGCCG
GAAGCATAAAGTGTAAAGCCTGGGGTGCCTAATGAGTGAGCTAACTCACATTAATTGCGTTGCGCTCACT
GCCCGCTTTCCAGTCGGGAAACCTGTCGTGCCAGCGGATCCGCATCTCAATTAGTCAGCAACCATAGTCC
CGCCCCTAACTCCGCCCATCCCGCCCCTAACTCCGCCCAGTTCCGCCCATTCTCCGCCCCATGGCTGACT
AATTTTTTTTATTTATGCAGAGGCCGAGGCCGCCTCGGCCTCTGAGCTATTCCAGAAGTAGTGAGGAGGC
TTTTTTGGAGGCCTAGGCTTTTGCAAAAAGCTAACTTGTTTATTGCAGCTTATAATGGTTACAAATAAAG
CAATAGCATCACAAATTTCACAAATAAAGCATTTTTTTCACTGCATTCTAGTTGTGGTTTGTCCAAACTC
ATCAATGTATCTTATCATGTCTGGATCCGCTGCATTAATGAATCGGCCAACGCGCGGGGAGAGGCGGTTT
GCGTATTGGGCGCTCTTCCGCTTCCTCGCTCACTGACTCGCTGCGCTCGGTCGTTCGGCTGCGGCGAGCG
GTATCAGCTCACTCAAAGGCGGTAATACGGTTATCCACAGAATCAGGGGATAACGCAGGAAAGAACATGT
GAGCAAAAGGCCAGCAAAAGGCCAGGAACCGTAAAAAGGCCGCGTTGCTGGCGTTTTTCCATAGGCTCCG
CCCCCCTGACGAGCATCACAAAAATCGACGCTCAAGTCAGAGGTGGCGAAACCCGACAGGACTATAAAGA
TACCAGGCGTTTCCCCCTGGAAGCTCCCTCGTGCGCTCTCCTGTTCCGACCCTGCCGCTTACCGGATACC
TGTCCGCCTTTCTCCCTTCGGGAAGCGTGGCGCTTTCTCATAGCTCACGCTGTAGGTATCTCAGTTCGGT
GTAGGTCGTTCGCTCCAAGCTGGGCTGTGTGCACGAACCCCCCGTTCAGCCCGACCGCTGCGCCTTATCC
GGTAACTATCGTCTTGAGTCCAACCCGGTAAGACACGACTTATCGCCACTGGCAGCAGCCACTGGTAACA
GGATTAGCAGAGCGAGGTATGTAGGCGGTGCTACAGAGTTCTTGAAGTGGTGGCCTAACTACGGCTACAC
TAGAAGAACAGTATTTGGTATCTGCGCTCTGCTGAAGCCAGTTACCTTCGGAAAAAGAGTTGGTAGCTCT
TGATCCGGCAAACAAACCACCGCTGGTAGCGGTGGTTTTTTTGTTTGCAAGCAGCAGATTACGCGCAGAA
AAAAAGGATCTCAAGAAGATCCTTTGATCTTTTCTACGGGGTCTGACGCTCAGTGGAACGAAAACTCACG
TTAAGGGATTTTGGTCATGAGATTATCAAAAAGGATCTTCACCTAGATCCTTTTAAATTAAAAATGAAGT
TTTAAATCAATCTAAAGTATATATGAGTAAACTTGGTCTGACAGTTACCAATGCTTAATCAGTGAGGCAC
CTATCTCAGCGATCTGTCTATTTCGTTCATCCATAGTTGCCTGACTCCCCGTCGTGTAGATAACTACGAT
ACGGGAGGGCTTACCATCTGGCCCCAGTGCTGCAATGATACCGCGAGACCCACGCTCACCGGCTCCAGAT
TTATCAGCAATAAACCAGCCAGCCGGAAGGGCCGAGCGCAGAAGTGGTCCTGCAACTTTATCCGCCTCCA
TCCAGTCTATTAATTGTTGCCGGGAAGCTAGAGTAAGTAGTTCGCCAGTTAATAGTTTGCGCAACGTTGT
TGCCATTGCTACAGGCATCGTGGTGTCACGCTCGTCGTTTGGTATGGCTTCATTCAGCTCCGGTTCCCAA
CGATCAAGGCGAGTTACATGATCCCCCATGTTGTGCAAAAAAGCGGTTAGCTCCTTCGGTCCTCCGATCG
TTGTCAGAAGTAAGTTGGCCGCAGTGTTATCACTCATGGTTATGGCAGCACTGCATAATTCTCTTACTGT
CATGCCATCCGTAAGATGCTTTTCTGTGACTGGTGAGTACTCAACCAAGTCATTCTGAGAATAGTGTATG
CGGCGACCGAGTTGCTCTTGCCCGGCGTCAATACGGGATAATACCGCGCCACATAGCAGAACTTTAAAAG
TGCTCATCATTGGAAAACGTTCTTCGGGGCGAAAACTCTCAAGGATCTTACCGCTGTTGAGATCCAGTTC
GATGTAACCCACTCGTGCACCCAACTGATCTTCAGCATCTTTTACTTTCACCAGCGTTTCTGGGTGAGCA
AAAACAGGAAGGCAAAATGCCGCAAAAAAGGGAATAAGGGCGACACGGAAATGTTGAATACTCATACTCT
TCCTTTTTCAATATTATTGAAGCATTTATCAGGGTTATTGTCTCATGAGCGGATACATATTTGAATGTAT
TTAGAAAAATAAACAAATAGGGGTTCCGCGCACATTTCCCCGAAAAGTGCCACCTG
